Addgene plasmid #72233: pDZ529 pTRP MET25p PP7-PS-2x-yeGFP
Purpose: Tryptophan selection; Expression of PP7-2x-yeGFP fusion protein under the MET25 promoter
Depositing lab: Daniel Zenklusen. Depositing organization: University of Montreal. Publication: The nuclear basket mediates perinuclear mRNA scanning in budding yeast. Saroufim MA, Bensidoun P, Raymond P, Rahman S, Krause MR, Oeffinger M, Zenklusen D. J Cell Biol. 2015 Dec 21;211(6):1131-40. doi: 10.1083/jcb.201503070. PubMed 26694838.
Backbone
  Vector backbone: pTRP
  Backbone size w/o insert (bp): 5529
  Total vector size (bp): 7362
  Vector type: Yeast Expression
  Selectable markers: TRP1
Growth in bacteria
  Bacterial resistance: Ampicillin, 100 μg/mL
  Growth temperature: 37°C
  Growth strain: DH5alpha
  Copy number: Unknown
Gene/Insert
  Gene/Insert name: PP7-PS-2x-yeGFP
  Species: Synthetic
  Insert size (bp): 1833
  Promoter: MET25
  Cloning method: Restriction Enzyme; 5′ cloning site XbaI (not destroyed); 3′ cloning site KpnI (not destroyed)
  Sequencing primers: 5′ GTTTACAATACAACGATAGCG; 3′ TTAGAGCGGATGTGGG
Terms and licenses: Academic/Nonprofit Terms; Industry Terms: Not Available to Industry
How to cite: pDZ529 pTRP MET25p PP7-PS-2x-yeGFP was a gift from Daniel Zenklusen (Addgene plasmid # 72233 ; http://n2t.net/addgene:72233 ; RRID:Addgene_72233)
