[The description below was written by a language model from this plasmid's Addgene catalogue record and pLannotate feature annotations shown in this document.]
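Description:
pDZ529 pTRP MET25p PP7-PS-2x-yeGFP is a yeast expression shuttle plasmid built on the pTRP backbone. In E. coli it is propagated through a high-copy ColE1/pUC-type origin and selected with ampicillin via the β-lactamase gene. In Saccharomyces cerevisiae it is maintained by a CEN/ARS element (CEN4 fused to ARS1), which gives stable, low-copy centromeric inheritance, and it is selected by tryptophan prototrophy through TRP1. The feature table annotates the TRP1 promoter but not the TRP1 coding sequence itself, which probably lies in the unannotated stretch between the promoter and the CEN/ARS element. The catalogue lists a total size of 7,362 bp, whereas the depositor's full sequence record is 7,408 nt.

The payload is a synthetic fusion of the bacteriophage PP7 coat protein to two tandem copies of yeast-enhanced GFP (yEGFP). A short remnant of the pBluescript polylinker joins the coat protein to the first yEGFP. The insert was cloned between XbaI and KpnI sites. Expression is driven by the MET25 (MET17) promoter, which is repressed by methionine and so allows fusion protein levels to be tuned through the medium, and transcription ends at the CYC1 terminator. Flanking T7 and T3 promoters and lac fragments are leftovers of the cloning backbone. The PP7 coat protein binds its cognate RNA stem-loops with high affinity, so this plasmid supplies the fluorescent reporter half of a PP7 RNA-tagging system. When it is co-expressed with a transcript carrying PP7 binding sites, individual mRNAs can be seen in living cells. The associated publication studied the behaviour of mRNAs at the nuclear periphery in budding yeast. The record does not explain the "PS" designation in the name.
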