Features (pLannotate 1.2.2; 21 found; start..end, strand, type, name):
      1..59      +  CDS            lacI (fragment): lac repressor; lacI; The lac repressor binds to the lac operator to inhibit transcription in E. coli. This inhibition can be relieved by adding lactose or isopropyl-β-D-thiogalactopyranoside (IPTG).
     52..145     -  CDS            lacZα (fragment): LacZα fragment of β-galactosidase; lacZ fragment
    148..166     +  promoter       T7 promoter: promoter for bacteriophage T7 RNA polymerase
    213..562     +  promoter       MET17 promoter: S. cerevisiae MET17; expression is repressed by methionine; MET15; MET25
    572..934     +  CDS            COAT_BPPP7: Experimental evidence at protein level: Swiss-Prot protein existence level 1. Forms the phage shell; binds to the phage RNA. From Pseudomonas phage PP7 (Bacteriophage PP7).
    933..964     +  misc_feature   MCS (fragment): pBluescript multiple cloning site
    962..1678    +  CDS            yEGFP: yEGFP is a fluorescent protein published in 1997.
   1682..2398    +  CDS            yEGFP: yEGFP is a fluorescent protein published in 1997.
   2411..2658    +  terminator     CYC1 terminator: S. cerevisiae CYC1; transcription terminator for CYC1
   2680..2698    -  promoter       T3 promoter: promoter for bacteriophage T3 RNA polymerase
   2743..2759    -  protein_bind   lac operator: The lac repressor binds to the lac operator to inhibit transcription in E. coli. This inhibition can be relieved by adding lactose or isopropyl-β-D-thiogalactopyranoside (IPTG). lac repressor encoded by lacI
   2767..2797    -  promoter       lac promoter: promoter for the E. coli lac operon
   2812..2833    -  protein_bind   CAP binding site: CAP binding activates transcription in the presence of cAMP. E. coli catabolite activator protein
   2880..2951    +  CDS            lacZα (fragment): LacZα fragment of β-galactosidase; lacZ fragment
   2957..3009    -  misc_feature   bom (fragment): basis of mobility region from pBR322
   3014..3124    +  CDS            RMD1 (fragment): RMD1_YEAST - Experimental evidence at protein level: Swiss-Prot protein existence level 1. Required for sporulation where it is believed to have a role in meiotic nuclear division. From Saccharomyces cerevisiae (strain ATCC 204508 / S288c) (Baker's yeast).
   3573..4735    -  misc_feature   CEN/ARS: S. cerevisiae CEN4 centromere fused to the autonomously replicating sequence ARS1/ARS416
   5249..5396    -  promoter       TRP1 promoter: S. cerevisiae TRP1
   5502..5606    +  promoter       AmpR promoter: bla
   5607..6467    +  CDS            AmpR: β-lactamase; bla; confers resistance to ampicillin, carbenicillin, and related antibiotics
   6638..7226    +  rep_origin     ori: high-copy-number ColE1/pMB1/pBR322/pUC origin of replication
>Addgene plasmid #72233 | pDZ529 pTRP MET25p PP7-PS-2x-yeGFP | depositor full sequence | sequence record 138500 | pDZ529 pTRP MET25p PP7-PS-2x-yeGFP sequence 7408 bps
GCGCCCAATACGCAAACCGCCTCTCCCCGCGCGTTGGCCGATTCATTAATGCAGCTGGCGAAAGGGGGAT
GTGCTGCAAGGCGATTAAGTTGGGTAACGCCAGGGTTTTCCCAGTCACGACGTTGTAAAACGACGGCCAG
TGAATTGTAATACGACTCACTATAGGGCGAATTGGAGCTCCGGATGCAAGGGTTCGAATCCCTTAGCTCT
CATTATTTTTTGCTTTTTCTCTTGAGGTCACATGATCGCAAAATGGCAAATGGCACGTGAAGCTGTCGAT
ATTGGGGAACTGTGGTGGTTGGCAAATGACTAATTAAGTTAGTCAAGGCGCCATCCTCATGAAAACTGTG
TAACATAATAACCGAAGTGTCGAAAAGGTGGCACCTTGTCCAATTGAACACGCTCGATGAAAAAAATAAG
ATATATATAAGGTTAAGTAAAGCGTCTGTTAGAAAGGAAGTTTTTCCTTTTTCTTGCTCTCTTGTCTTTT
CATCTACTATTTCCTTCGTGTAATACAGGGTCGTCAGATACATAGATACAATTCTATTACCCCCATCCAT
ACTCTAGAATGTCCAAAACCATCGTTCTTTCGGTCGGCGAGGCTACTCGCACTCTGACTGAGATCCAGTC
CACCGCAGACCGTCAGATCTTCGAAGAGAAGGTCGGGCCTCTGGTGGGTCGGCTGCGCCTCACGGCTTCG
CTCCGTCAAAACGGAGCCAAGACCGCGTATCGCGTCAACCTAAAACTGGATCAGGCGGACGTCGTTGATT
CCGGACTTCCGAAAGTGCGCTACACTCAGGTATGGTCGCACGACGTGACAATCGTTGCGAATAGCACCGA
GGCCTCGCGCAAATCGTTGTACGATTTGACCAAGTCCCTCGTCGCGACCTCGCAGGTCGAAGATCTTGTC
GTCAACCTTGTGCCGCTGGGCCGTGGATCCCCCGGGCTGCAGGAATTCGATATCGTGTCTAAAGGTGAAG
AATTATTCACTGGTGTTGTCCCAATTTTGGTTGAATTAGATGGTGATGTTAATGGTCACAAATTTTCTGT
CTCCGGTGAAGGTGAAGGTGATGCTACTTACGGTAAATTGACCTTAAAATTTATTTGTACTACTGGTAAA
TTGCCAGTTCCATGGCCAACCTTAGTCACTACTTTCGGTTATGGTGTTCAATGTTTTGCGAGATACCCAG
ATCATATGAAACAACATGACTTTTTCAAGTCTGCCATGCCAGAAGGTTATGTTCAAGAAAGAACTATTTT
TTTCAAAGATGACGGTAACTACAAGACCAGAGCTGAAGTCAAGTTTGAAGGTGATACCTTAGTTAATAGA
ATCGAATTAAAAGGTATTGATTTTAAAGAAGATGGTAACATTTTAGGTCACAAATTGGAATACAACTATA
ACTCTCACAATGTTTACATCATGGCTGACAAACAAAAGAATGGTATCAAAGTTAACTTCAAAATTAGACA
CAACATTGAAGATGGTTCTGTTCAATTAGCTGACCATTATCAACAAAATACTCCAATTGGTGATGGTCCA
GTCTTGTTACCAGACAACCATTACTTATCCACTCAATCTGCCTTATCCAAAGATCCAAACGAAAAGAGAG
ACCACATGGTCTTGTTAGAATTTGTTACTGCTGCTGGTATTACCCATGGTATGGATGAATTGTACAAAGA
TATCGTGTCTAAAGGTGAAGAATTATTCACTGGTGTTGTCCCAATTTTGGTTGAATTAGATGGTGATGTT
AATGGTCACAAATTTTCTGTCTCCGGTGAAGGTGAAGGTGATGCTACTTACGGTAAATTGACCTTAAAAT
TTATTTGTACTACTGGTAAATTGCCAGTTCCATGGCCAACCTTAGTCACTACTTTCGGTTATGGTGTTCA
ATGTTTTGCGAGATACCCAGATCATATGAAACAACATGACTTTTTCAAGTCTGCCATGCCAGAAGGTTAT
GTTCAAGAAAGAACTATTTTTTTCAAAGATGACGGTAACTACAAGACCAGAGCTGAAGTCAAGTTTGAAG
GTGATACCTTAGTTAATAGAATCGAATTAAAAGGTATTGATTTTAAAGAAGATGGTAACATTTTAGGTCA
CAAATTGGAATACAACTATAACTCTCACAATGTTTACATCATGGCTGACAAACAAAAGAATGGTATCAAA
GTTAACTTCAAAATTAGACACAACATTGAAGATGGTTCTGTTCAATTAGCTGACCATTATCAACAAAATA
CTCCAATTGGTGATGGTCCAGTCTTGTTACCAGACAACCATTACTTATCCACTCAATCTGCCTTATCCAA
AGATCCAAACGAAAAGAGAGACCACATGGTCTTGTTAGAATTTGTTACTGCTGCTGGTATTACCCATGGT
ATGGATGAATTGTACAAATAACTGGTCGAGTCATGTAATTAGTTATGTCACGCTTACATTCACGCCCTCC
CCCCACATCCGCTCTAACCGAAAAGGAAGGAGTTAGACAACCTGAAGTCTAGGTCCCTATTTATTTTTTT
ATAGTTATGTTAGTATTAAGAACGTTATTTATATTTCAAATTTTTCTTTTTTTTCTGTACAGACGCGTGT
ACGCATGTAACATTATACTGAAAACCTTGCTTGAGAAGGTTTTGGGACGCTCGAAGGCTTTAATTTGCGG
CCGGTACCAGCTTTTGTTCCCTTTAGTGAGGGTTAATTTCGAGCTTGGCGTAATCATGGTCATAGCTGTT
TCCTGTGTGAAATTGTTATCCGCTCACAATTCCACACAACATACGAGCCGGAAGCATAAAGTGTAAAGCC
TGGGGTGCCTAATGAGTGAGCTAACTCACATTAATTGCGTTGCGCTCACTGCCCGCTTTCCAGTCGGGAA
ACCTGTCGTGCCAGCTGGCGTAATAGCGAAGAGGCCCGCACCGATCGCCCTTCCCAACAGTTGCGCAGCC
TGAATGGCGAATGGCGCCTGATGCGGTATTTTCTCCTTACGCATCTGTGCGGTATTTCACACCGCATATA
TCGCTGGGCCATTCTCATGAAGAATATCTTGAATTTATTGTCATATTACTAGTTGGTGTGGAAGTCCATA
TATCGGTGATCAATATAGTGGTTGACATGCTGGCTAGTCAACATTGAGCCTTTTGATCATGCAAATATAT
TACGGTATTTTACAATCAAATATCAAACTTAACTATTGACTTTATAACTTATTTAGGTGGTAACATTCTT
ATAAAAAAGAAAAAAATTACTGCAAAACAGTACTAGCTTTTAACTTGTATCCTAGGTTATCTATGCTGTC
TCACCATAGAGAATATTACCTATTTCAGAATGTATGTCCATGATTCGCCGGGTAAATACATATAATACAC
AAATCTGGCTTAATAAAGTCTATAATATATCTCATAAAGAAGTGCTAAATTGGCTAGTGCTATATATTTT
TAAGAAAATTTCTTTTGACTAAGTCCATATCGACTTTGTAAAAGTTCACTTTAGCATACATATATTACAC
GAGCCAGAAATTGTAACTTTTGCCTAAAATCACAAATTGCAAAATTTAATTGCTTGCAAAAGGTCACATG
CTTATAATCAACTTTTTTAAAAATTTAAAATACTTTTTTATTTTTTATTTTTAAACATAAATGAAATAAT
TTATTTATTGTTTATGATTACCGAAACATAAAACCTGCTCAAGAAAAAGAAACTGTTTTGTCCTTGGAAA
AAAAGCACTACCTAGGAGCGGCCAAAATGCCGAGGCTTTCATAGCTTAAACTCTTTACAGAAAATAGGCA
TTATAGATCAGTTCGAGTTTTCTTATTCTTCCTTCCGGTTTTATCGTCACAGTTTTACAGTAAATAAGTA
TCACCTCTTAGAGTTCGATGATAAGCTGTCAAACATGAGAATTAATTCCACATGTTAAAATAGTGAAGGA
GCATGTTCGGCACACAGTGGACCGAACGTGGGGTAAGTGCACTAGGGTCCGGTTAAACGGATCTCGCATT
GATGAGGCAACGCTAATTATCAACATATAGATTGTTATCTATCTGCATGAACACGAAATCTTTACTTGAC
GACTTGAGGCTGATGGTGTTTATGCAAAGAAACCACTGTGTTTAATATGTGTCACTGTTTGATATTACTG
TCAGCGTAGAAGATAATAGTAAAAGCGGTTAATAAGTGTATTTGAGATAAGTGTGATAAAGTTTTTACAG
CGAAAAGACGATAAATACAAGAAAATGATTACGAGGATACGGAGAGAGGTATGTACATGTGTATTTATAT
ACTAAGCTGCCGGCGGTTGTTTGCAAGACCGAGAAAAGGCTAGCAAGAATCGGGTCATTGTAGCGTATGC
GCCTGTGAACATTCTCTTCAACAAGTTTGATTCCATTGCGGTGAAATGGTAAAAGTCAACCCCCTGCGAT
GTATATTTTCCTGTACAATCAATCAAAAAGCCAAATGATTTAGCATTATCTTTACATCTTGTTATTTTAC
AGATTTTATGTTTAGATCTTTTATGCTTGCTTTTCAAAAGGCTTGCAGGCAAGTGCACAAACAATACTTA
AATAAATACTACTCAGTAATAACCTATTTCTTAGCATTTTTGACGAAATTTGCTATTTTGTTAGAGTCTT
TTACACCATTTGTCTCCACACCTCCGCTTACATCAACACCAATAACGCCATTTAATCTAAGCGCATCACC
AACATTTTCTGGCGTCAGTCCACCAGCTAACATAAAATGTAAGCTTTCGGGGCTCTCTTGCCTTCCAACC
CAGTCAGAAATCGAGTTCCAATCCAAAAGTTCACCTGTCCCACCTGCTTCTGAATCAAACAAGGGAATAA
ACGAATGAGGTTTCTGTGAAGCTGCACTGAGTAGTATGTTGCAGTCTTTTGGAAATACGAGTCTTTTAAT
AACTGGCAAACCGAGGAACTCTTGGTATTCTTGCCACGACTCATCTCCATGCAGTTGGACGATATCAATG
CCGTAATCATTGACCAGAGCCAAAACATCCTCCTTAGGTTGATTACGAAACACGCCAACCAAGTATTTCG
GAGTGCCTGAACTATTTTTATATGCTTTTACAAGACTTGAAATTTTCCTTGCAATAACCGGGTCAATTGT
TCTCTTTCTATTGGGCACACATATAATACCCAGCAAGTCAGCATCGGAATCTAGAGCACATTCTGCGGCC
TCTGTGCTCTGCAAGCCGCAAACTTTCACCAATGGACCAGAACTACCTGTGAAATTAATAACAGACATAC
TCCAAGCTGCCTTTGTGTGCTTAATCACGTATACTCACGTGCTCAATAGTCACCAATGCCCTCCCTCTTG
GCCCTCTCCTTTTCTTTTTTCGACCGAATTAATTCTTAATCGGCAAAAAAAGAAAAGCTCCGGATCAAGA
TTGTACAATTCTTGAAGACGAAAGGGCCTCGTGATACGCCTATTTTTATAGGTTAATGTCATGATAATAA
TGGTTTCTTAGACGTCAGGTGGCACTTTTCGGGGAAATGTGCGCGGAACCCCTATTTGTTTATTTTTCTA
AATACATTCAAATATGTATCCGCTCATGAGACAATAACCCTGATAAATGCTTCAATAATATTGAAAAAGG
AAGAGTATGAGTATTCAACATTTCCGTGTCGCCCTTATTCCCTTTTTTGCGGCATTTTGCCTTCCTGTTT
TTGCTCACCCAGAAACGCTGGTGAAAGTAAAAGATGCTGAAGATCAGTTGGGTGCACGAGTGGGTTACAT
CGAACTGGATCTCAACAGCGGTAAGATCCTTGAGAGTTTTCGCCCCGAAGAACGTTTTCCAATGATGAGC
ACTTTTAAAGTTCTGCTATGTGGCGCGGTATTATCCCGTATTGACGCCGGGCAAGAGCAACTCGGTCGCC
GCATACACTATTCTCAGAATGACTTGGTTGAGTACTCACCAGTCACAGAAAAGCATCTTACGGATGGCAT
GACAGTAAGAGAATTATGCAGTGCTGCCATAACCATGAGTGATAACACTGCGGCCAACTTACTTCTGACA
ACGATCGGAGGACCGAAGGAGCTAACCGCTTTTTTGCACAACATGGGGGATCATGTAACTCGCCTTGATC
GTTGGGAACCGGAGCTGAATGAAGCCATACCAAACGACGAGCGTGACACCACGATGCCTGTAGCAATGGC
AACAACGTTGCGCAAACTATTAACTGGCGAACTACTTACTCTAGCTTCCCGGCAACAATTAATAGACTGG
ATGGAGGCGGATAAAGTTGCAGGACCACTTCTGCGCTCGGCCCTTCCGGCTGGCTGGTTTATTGCTGATA
AATCTGGAGCCGGTGAGCGTGGGTCTCGCGGTATCATTGCAGCACTGGGGCCAGATGGTAAGCCCTCCCG
TATCGTAGTTATCTACACGACGGGGAGTCAGGCAACTATGGATGAACGAAATAGACAGATCGCTGAGATA
GGTGCCTCACTGATTAAGCATTGGTAACTGTCAGACCAAGTTTACTCATATATACTTTAGATTGATTTAA
AACTTCATTTTTAATTTAAAAGGATCTAGGTGAAGATCCTTTTTGATAATCTCATGACCAAAATCCCTTA
ACGTGAGTTTTCGTTCCACTGAGCGTCAGACCCCGTAGAAAAGATCAAAGGATCTTCTTGAGATCCTTTT
TTTCTGCGCGTAATCTGCTGCTTGCAAACAAAAAAACCACCGCTACCAGCGGTGGTTTGTTTGCCGGATC
AAGAGCTACCAACTCTTTTTCCGAAGGTAACTGGCTTCAGCAGAGCGCAGATACCAAATACTGTCCTTCT
AGTGTAGCCGTAGTTAGGCCACCACTTCAAGAACTCTGTAGCACCGCCTACATACCTCGCTCTGCTAATC
CTGTTACCAGTGGCTGCTGCCAGTGGCGATAAGTCGTGTCTTACCGGGTTGGACTCAAGACGATAGTTAC
CGGATAAGGCGCAGCGGTCGGGCTGAACGGGGGGTTCGTGCACACAGCCCAGCTTGGAGCGAACGACCTA
CACCGAACTGAGATACCTACAGCGTGAGCTATGAGAAAGCGCCACGCTTCCCGAAGGGAGAAAGGCGGAC
AGGTATCCGGTAAGCGGCAGGGTCGGAACAGGAGAGCGCACGAGGGAGCTTCCAGGGGGAAACGCCTGGT
ATCTTTATAGTCCTGTCGGGTTTCGCCACCTCTGACTTGAGCGTCGATTTTTGTGATGCTCGTCAGGGGG
GCGGAGCCTATGGAAAAACGCCAGCAACGCGGCCTTTTTACGGTTCCTGGCCTTTTGCTGGCCTTTTGCT
CACATGTTCTTTCCTGCGTTATCCCCTGATTCTGTGGATAACCGTATTACCGCCTTTGAGTGAGCTGATA
CCGCTCGCCGCAGCCGAACGACCGAGCGCAGCGAGTCAGTGAGCGAGGAAGCGGAAGA
