>Addgene plasmid #72233 | pDZ529 pTRP MET25p PP7-PS-2x-yeGFP | addgene partial sequence | sequence record 138498 | pHIS-F 5'-TCGTGTAATACAGGGTCGTCA-3'
AATGTCCAAAACCATCGTTCTTTCGGTCGGCGAGGCTACTCGCACTCTGACTGAGATCCAGTCCACCGCA
GACCGTCAGATCTTCGAAGAGAAGGTCGGGCCTCTGGTGGGTCGGCTGCGCCTCACGGCTTCGCTCCGTC
AAAACGGAGCCAAGACCGCGTATCGCGTCAACCTAAAACTGGATCAGGCGGACGTCGTTGATTCCGGACT
TCCGAAAGTGCGCTACACTCAGGTATGGTCGCACGACGTGACAATCGTTGCGAATAGCACCGAGGCCTCG
CGCAAATCGTTGTACGATTTGACCAAGTCCCTCGTCGCGACCTCGCAGGTCGAAGATCTTGTCGTCAACC
TTGTGCCGCTGGGCCGTGGATCCCCCGGGCTGCAGGAATTCGATATCGTGTCTAAAGGTGAAGAATTATT
CACTGGTGTTGTCCCAATTTTGGTTGAATTAGATGGTGATGTTAATGGTCACAAATTTTCTGTCTCCGGT
GAAGGTGAAGGTGATGCTACTTACGGTAAATTGACCTTAAAATTTATTTGTACTACTGGTAAATTGCCAG
TTCCATGGCCAACCTTAGTCACTACTTTCGGTTATGGTGTTCAATGTTTTGCGAGATACCCAGATCATAT
GAAACAACATGACTTTTTCAAGTCTGCCATGCCAGAAGGTTATGTTCAAGAAAGAACTATTTTTTTCAAA
GATGACGGTAACTACAAGACCAGAGCTGAAGTCAAGTTTGAAGGTGATACCTTAGTTAATAGAATCGAAT
TAAAAGGTATTGATTTTAAAGAAGATGGTAACATTTTAGGTCACAAATTGGAATACAACTATAACTCTCA
CAATGTTTACATCATGGCTGACAAACAAAAGAATGGTATCAAAGTTAACTTCAAA
