>Addgene plasmid #72233 | pDZ529 pTRP MET25p PP7-PS-2x-yeGFP | addgene partial sequence | sequence record 138499 | pRS-marker 5'-cggcatcagagcagattgta-3'
TTACTATATATATAATATAGGAAGCATTTAATAGAACAGCATCGTAATATATGTGTACTTTGCAGTTATG
ACGCCAGATGGCAGTAGTGGAAGATATTCTTTATTGAAAAATAGCTTGTCACCTTACGTACAATCTTGAT
CCGGAGCTTTTCTTTTTTTGCCGATTAAGAATTAATTCGGTCGAAAAAAGAAAAGGAGAGGGCCAAGAGG
GAGGGCATTGGTGACTATTGAGCACGTGAGTATACGTGATTAAGCACACAAAGGCAGCTTGGAGTATGTC
TGTTATTAATTTCACAGGTAGTTCTGGTCCATTGGTGAAAGTTTGCGGCTTGCAGAGCACAGAGGCCGCA
GAATGTGCTCTAGATTCCGATGCTGACTTGCTGGGTATTATATGTGTGCCCAATAGAAAGAGAACAATTG
ACCCGGTTATTGCAAGGAAAATTTCAAGTCTTGTAAAAGCATATAAAAATAGTTCAGGCACTCCGAAATA
CTTGGTTGGCGTGTTTCGTAATCAACCTAAGGAGGATGTTTTGGCTCTGGTCAATGATTACGGCATTGAT
ATCGTCCAACTGCATGGAGATGAGTCGTGGCAAGAATACCAAGAGTTCCTCGGTTTGCCAGTTATTAAAA
GACTCGTATTTCCAAAAGACTGCAACATACTACTCAGTGCAGCTTCACAGAAACCTCATTCGTTTATTCC
CTTGTTTGATTCAGAAGCAGGTGGGACAGGTGAACTTTTGGATTGGAACTCGATTTCTGACTGGGTTGGA
AGGCAAGAGAGCCCCGAAAGCTTACATTTTATGTTAGCTGGTGGACTGACGCCAGAAAATGTTGGTGATG
CGCTTAGATTAAATGGCGTTATTGGTGTTGATGTAAGCGGAGGTGTGGAGACAAATGGTGTAAAAGACTC
TAACAAAATAGCAAATTTCGTCAAAAATGCTAAGAAATAGGTTATTACTGAGTAGTATTTATTTAAGTAT
TGT
